>Addgene plasmid #89082 | GAL-hAR-658-919 | addgene full sequence | sequence record 176156 | Addgene NGS Result
CACATTTCCCCGAAAAGTGCCACCTGACCTTCTGAGGCGGAAAGAACCAGCTGTGGAATGTGTGTCAGTT
AGGGTGTGGAAAGTCCCCAGGCTCCCCAGCAGGCAGAAGTATGCAAAGCATGCATCTCAATTAGTCAGCA
AGGAAAGTCCCCAGGCTCCCCAGCAGGCAGAAGTATGCAAAGCATGCATCTCAATTAGTCAGCAACCATA
GTCCCGCCCCTAACTCCGCCCATCCCGCCCCTAACTCCGCCCAGTTCCGCCCATTCTCCGCCCCATGGCT
GACTAATTTTTTTTATTTATGCAGAGGCCGAGGCCGCCTCGGCCTCTGAGCTATTCCAGAAGTAGTGAAG
AGGCTTTTTTGGAGGAGATCTAAGCTTGAAGCAAGCCTCCTGAAAGATGAAGCTACTGTCTTCTATCGAA
CAAGCATGCGATATTTGCCGACTTAAAAAGCTCAAGTGCTCCAAAGAAAAACCGAAGTGCGCCAAGTGTC
TGAAGAACAACTGGGAGTGTCGCTACTCTCCCAAAACCAAAAGGTCTCCGCTGACTAGGGCACATCTGAC
AGAAGTGGAATCAAGGCTAGAAAGACTGGAACAGCTATTTCTACTGATTTTTCCTCGAGAAGACCTTGAC
ATGATTTTGAAAATGGATTCTTTACAGGATATAAAAGCATTGTTAACAGGATTATTTGTACAAGATAATG
TGAATAAAGATGCCGTCACAGATAGATTGGCTTCAGTGGAGACTGATATGCCTCTAACATTGAGACAGCA
TAGAATAAGTGCGACATCATCATCGGAAGAGAGTAGTAACAAAGGTCAAAGACAGTTGACTGTGTCACAC
ATTGAAGGCTATGAATGTCAGCCCATCTTTCTGAATGTCCTGGAAGCCATTGAGCCAGGTGTAGTGTGTG
CTGGACACGACAACAACCAGCCCGACTCCTTTGCAGCCTTGCTCTCTAGCCTCAATGAACTGGGAGAGAG
ACAGCTTGTACACGTGGTCAAGTGGGCCAAGGCCTTGCCTGGCTTCCGCAACTTACACGTGGACGACCAG
ATGGCTGTCATTCAGTACTCCTGGATGGGGCTCATGGTGTTTGCCATGGGCTGGCGATCCTTCACCAATG
TCAACTCCAGGATGCTCTACTTCGCCCCTGATCTGGTTTTCAATGAGTACCGCATGCACAAGTCCCGGAT
GTACAGCCAGTGTGTCCGAATGAGGCACCTCTCTCAAGAGTTTGGATGGCTCCAAATCACCCCCCAGGAA
TTCCTGTGCATGAAAGCACTGCTACTCTTCAGCATTATTCCAGTGGATGGGCTGAAAAATCAAAAATTCT
TTGATGAACTTCGAATGAACTACATCAAGGAACTCGATCGTATCATTGCATGCAAAAGAAAAAATCCCAC
ATCCTGCTCAAGACGCTTCTACCAGCTCACCAAGCTCCTGGACTCCGTGCAGCCTATTGCGAGAGAGCTG
CATCAGTTCACTTTTGACCTGCTAATCAAGTCACACATGGTGAGCGTGGACTTTCCGGAAATGATGGCAG
AGATCATCTCTGTGCAAGTGCCCAAGATCCTTTCTGGGAAAGTCAAGCCCATCTATTTCCACACCCAGTG
AAGCATTGGAAACCCTATTTCCCCACCCCAGCTCATGCCCCCTTTCAGATGTCTTCTGCCTGTTATAACT
CTGCACTACTCCTCTGCAGTGCCTTGGGGAATTTCCTCTATTGATGTACAGTCTGTCATGAGCTTGCATG
CCTGCAGGTCGACTCTAGATAAGTAATGATCATAATCAGCCATATCACATCTGTAGAGGTTTTACTTGCT
TTAAAAAACCTCCCACACCTCCCCCTGAACCTGAAACATAAAATGAATGCAATTGTTGTTGTTAACTTGT
TTATTGCAGCTTATAATGGTTACAAATAAAGCAATAGCATCACAAATTTCACAAATAAAGCATTTTTTTC
ACTGCATTCTAGTTGTGGTTTGTCCAAACTCATCAATGTATCTTATCATGTCTGGATCGATCCTCTACGC
CGGACGCATCGTGGCCGGCATCACCGGCGCCACAGGTGCGGTTGCTGGCGCCTATATCGCCGACATCACC
GATGGGGAAGATCGGGCTCGCCACTTCGGGCTCATGAGCGCTTGTTTCGGCGTGGGTATGGTGGCAGGCC
CCGTGGCCGGGGGACTGTTGGGCGCCATCTCCTTGCATGCACCATTCCTTGCGGCGGCGGTGCTCAACGG
CCTCAACCTACTACTGGGCTGCTTCCTAATGCAGGAGTCGCATAAGGGAGAGCGTCGATATGCGGTGTGA
AATACCGCACAGATGCGTAAGGAGAAAATACCGCATCAGGCGCTCTTCCGCTTCCTCGCTCACTGACTCG
CTGCGCTCGGTCGTTCGGCTGCGGCGAGCGGTATCAGCTCACTCAAAGGCGGTAATACGGTTATCCACAG
AATCAGGGGATAACGCAGGAAAGAACATGTGAGCAAAAGGCCAGCAAAAGGCCAGGAACCGTAAAAAGGC
CGCGTTGCTGGCGTTTTTCCATAGGCTCCGCCCCCCTGACGAGCATCACAAAAATCGACGCTCAAGTCAG
AGGTGGCGAAACCCGACAGGACTATAAAGATACCAGGCGTTTCCCCCTGGAAGCTCCCTCGTGCGCTCTC
CTGTTCCGACCCTGCCGCTTACCGGATACCTGTCCGCCTTTCTCCCTTCGGGAAGCGTGGCGCTTTCTCA
TAGCTCACGCTGTAGGTATCTCAGTTCGGTGTAGGTCGTTCGCTCCAAGCTGGGCTGTGTGCACGAACCC
CCCGTTCAGCCCGACCGCTGCGCCTTATCCGGTAACTATCGTCTTGAGTCCAACCCGGTAAGACACGACT
TATCGCCACTGGCAGCAGCCACTGGTAACAGGATTAGCAGAGCGAGGTATGTAGGCGGTGCTACAGAGTT
CTTGAAGTGGTGGCCTAACTACGGCTACACTAGAAGGACAGTATTTGGTATCTGCGCTCTGCTGAAGCCA
GTTACCTTCGGAAAAAGAGTTGGTAGCTCTTGATCCGGCAAACAAACCACCGCTGGTAGCGGTGGTTTTT
TTGTTTGCAAGCAGCAGATTACGCGCAGAAAAAAAGGATCTCAAGAAGATCCTTTGATCTTTTCTACGGG
GTCTGACGCTCAGTGGAACGAAAACTCACGTTAAGGGATTTTGGTCATGAGATTATCAAAAAGGATCTTC
ACCTAGATCCTTTTAAATTAAAAATGAAGTTTTAAATCAATCTAAAGTATATATGAGTAAACTTGGTCTG
ACAGTTACCAATGCTTAATCAGTGAGGCACCTATCTCAGCGATCTGTCTATTTCGTTCATCCATAGTTGC
CTGACTCCCCGTCGTGTAGATAACTACGATACGGGAGGGCTTACCATCTGGCCCCAGTGCTGCAATGATA
CCGCGAGACCCACGCTCACCGGCTCCAGATTTATCAGCAATAAACCAGCCAGCCGGAAGGGCCGAGCGCA
GAAGTGGTCCTGCAACTTTATCCGCCTCCATCCAGTCTATTAATTGTTGCCGGGAAGCTAGAGTAAGTAG
TTCGCCAGTTAATAGTTTGCGCAACGTTGTTGCCATTGCTGCAGGCATCGTGGTGTCACGCTCGTCGTTT
GGTATGGCTTCATTCAGCTCCGGTTCCCAACGATCAAGGCGAGTTACATGATCCCCCATGTTGTGCAAAA
AAGCGGTTAGCTCCTTCGGTCCTCCGATCGTTGTCAGAAGTAAGTTGGCCGCAGTGTTATCACTCATGGT
TATGGCAGCACTGCATAATTCTCTTACTGTCATGCCATCCGTAAGATGCTTTTCTGTGACTGGTGAGTAC
TCAACCAAGTCATTCTGAGAATAGTGTATGCGGCGACCGAGTTGCTCTTGCCCGGCGTCAACACGGGATA
ATACCGCGCCACATAGCAGAACTTTAAAAGTGCTCATCATTGGAAAACGTTCTTCGGGGCGAAAACTCTC
AAGGATCTTACCGCTGTTGAGATCCAGTTCGATGTAACCCACTCGTGCACCCAACTGATCTTCAGCATCT
TTTACTTTCACCAGCGTTTCTGGGTGAGCAAAAACAGGAAGGCAAAATGCCGCAAAAAAGGGAATAAGGG
CGACACGGAAATGTTGAATACTCATACTCTTCCTTTTTCAATATTATTGAAGCATTTATCAGGGTTATTG
TCTCATGAGCGGATACATATTTGAATGTATTTAGAAAAATAAACAAATAGGGGTTCCGCG
Features (pLannotate 1.2.2; 11 found; start..end, strand, type, name):
     32..365     +  promoter       SV40 promoter: SV40 enhancer and early promoter
    397..833     +  CDS            GAL4 DNA binding domain (fragment): DNA binding domain of the GAL4 transcriptional activator; Saccharomyces cerevisiae GAL4 (truncated)
    778..1608    +  CDS            Ar (fragment): ANDR_RAT - Also known as Nr3c4. Experimental evidence at protein level: Swiss-Prot protein existence level 1. Steroid hormone receptors are ligand-activated transcription factors that regulate eukaryotic gene expression and affect cellular proliferation and differentiation in target tissues. Transcription factor activity is modulated by bound coactivator and corepressor proteins like ZBTB7A that recruits NCOR1 and NCOR2 to the androgen response elements/ARE on target genes, negatively regulating androgen receptor signaling and androgen-induced cell proliferation. Transcription activation is al
   1741..1769    -  misc_feature   MCS (fragment): pUC18/19 multiple cloning site
   1776..1861    +  CDS            large T antigen (fragment): large T antigen from SV40 (simian virus 40)
   1884..2018    +  polyA_signal   SV40 poly(A) signal: SV40 polyadenylation signal
   2019..2298    +  CDS            TcR (fragment): tetracycline efflux protein; tet; confers resistance to tetracycline
   2298..2350    +  misc_feature   bom (fragment): basis of mobility region from pBR322
   2536..3124    -  rep_origin     ori: high-copy-number ColE1/pMB1/pBR322/pUC origin of replication
   3295..4155    -  CDS            AmpR: β-lactamase; bla; confers resistance to ampicillin, carbenicillin, and related antibiotics
   4156..4260    -  promoter       AmpR promoter: bla
