[The description below was written by a language model from this plasmid's Addgene catalogue record and pLannotate feature annotations shown in this document.]
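Description:
GAL-hAR-658-919 is a mammalian expression plasmid built on the pGALO backbone that produces the ligand binding domain of the human androgen receptor (AR, residues 658–919) fused at its N terminus to the DNA binding domain of yeast GAL4. In the sequenced record of about 4.3 kb, the fusion reading frame sits downstream of the SV40 enhancer and early promoter and is followed by a small fragment of SV40 large T antigen sequence and the SV40 polyadenylation signal, which together provide transcription and 3′ processing in mammalian cells. The automated annotation labels the receptor segment by its best match to the rat Ar protein, reflecting the strong conservation of this domain, whereas the catalogue entry specifies the human gene. The AR fragment was inserted by restriction cloning. The depositor comments that the vector contains a short VP16 activation domain (residues 411–456), but no such feature appears in the annotated table, so its presence and position cannot be confirmed from the record.

For propagation in bacteria, the plasmid carries a ColE1/pBR322-type origin and a β-lactamase gene with its own promoter for ampicillin selection. Remnants of the pBR322 tetracycline resistance gene and the bom region are also present but are only fragments. The annotation describes the origin as high copy, while the catalogue lists the plasmid as low copy. No mammalian selection marker is annotated, which suits transient transfection. Constructs of this kind are typically co-transfected with a GAL4-responsive reporter in one- or two-hybrid style assays. The associated study addressed how testosterone and dihydrotestosterone modulate AR activation function 2 in the ligand binding domain.
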