Addgene plasmid #89082: GAL-hAR-658-919
Purpose: mammalian expression of human androgen receptor ligand binding domain 658-919 amino acids linked to GAL4 DNA binding domain
Depositing lab: Elizabeth Wilson. Depositing organization: University of North Carolina at Chapel Hill. Publication: Modulation of androgen receptor activation function 2 by testosterone and dihydrotestosterone. Askew EB, Gampe RT Jr, Stanley TB, Faggart JL, Wilson EM. J Biol Chem. 2007 Aug 31;282(35):25801-16. doi: 10.1074/jbc.M703268200. Epub 2007 Jun 25. PubMed 17591767.
Backbone
  Vector backbone: pGALO
  Vector type: Mammalian Expression
Growth in bacteria
  Bacterial resistance: Ampicillin, 100 μg/mL
  Growth temperature: 37°C
  Growth strain: DH5alpha
  Copy number: Low Copy
Gene/Insert
  Gene/Insert name: hAR-658-919
  Species: H. sapiens (human)
  Mutation: aa 658-919
  Entrez Gene: AR (a.k.a. AIS, AR8, DHTR, HUMARA, HYSP1, KD, NR3C4, SBMA, SMAX1, TFM)
  Tag / fusion protein: GAL4 DBD (N terminal on backbone)
  Cloning method: Restriction Enzyme; 5′ cloning site TthIII (unknown if destroyed); 3′ cloning site Csp45I (unknown if destroyed)
Terms and licenses: Academic/Nonprofit Terms; Industry Terms: Not Available to Industry
Depositor comments: This vector contains a short VP16 activation domain (AA 411-456.)
How to cite: GAL-hAR-658-919 was a gift from Elizabeth Wilson (Addgene plasmid # 89082 ; http://n2t.net/addgene:89082 ; RRID:Addgene_89082)
